>Addgene plasmid #203084 | Salsa-BC243-P3E3 | addgene full sequence | sequence record 421428 | Addgene NGS Result
AGCGCCCAATACGCAAACCGCCTCTCCCCGCGCGTTGGCCGATTCATTAATGCAGTCGAGGGATCTCCAT
AAGAGAAGAGGGACAGCTATGACTGGGAGTAGTCAGGAGAGGAGGAAAAATCTGGCTAGTAAAACATGTA
AGGAAAATTTTAGGGATGTTAAAGAAAAAAATAACACAAAACAAAATATAAAAAAAATCTAACCTCAAGT
CAAGGCTTTTCTATGGAATAAGGAATGGACAGCAGGGGGCTGTTTCATATACTGATGACCTCTTTATAGC
CAACCTTTGTTCATGGCAGCCAGCATATGGGCATATGTTGCCAAACTCTAAACCAAATACTCATTCTGAT
GTTTTAAATGATTTGCCCTCCCATATGTCCTTCCGAGTGAGAGACACAAAAAATTCCAACACACTATTGC
AATGAAAATAAATTTCCTTTATTAGCCAGAAGTCAGATGCTCAAGGGGCTTCATGATGTCCCCATAATTT
TTGGCAGAGGGAAAAAGATCGATCTCAGTGGTATTTGTGAGCCAGGGCATTGGCCACACCAGCCACCACC
TTCTGATAGGCAGCCTGCACCTGAGGAGTGAATTCTTTGCCAAAATGATGAGACAGCACAACAACCAGCA
CGTTGCCCAGGAGCTGTAGGAAAGAGAAGAAGGCATGAACATGGTTAGCAGAGGGGCCCGGTTTGGACTC
AGAGTATTTTATCCTCATCTCAAACAGTGTATATCATTGTAACCATAAAGAGAAAGGCAGGATGATGACC
AGGGTGTAGTTGTTTCTACCAATAAGAATATTTCCACGCCAGCCAGAATTTATATGCAGAAATATTCTAC
CTTATCATTTAATTATAACAATTGTTCTCTAAAACTGTGCTGAAGTACAATATAATATACCCTGATTGCC
TTGAAAAAAAAGTGATTAGAGAAAGTACTTACAATCTGACAAATAAACAAAAGTGAATTTAAAAATTCGT
TACAAATGCAAGCTAAAGTTTAACGAAAAAGTTACAGAAAATGAAAAGAAAATAAGAGGAGACAATGGTT
GTCAACAGAGTAGAAAGTGAAAGAAACAAAATTATCATGAGGGTCCATGGTGATACAAGGGACATCTTCC
CATTCTAAACAACACCCTGAAAACTTTGCCCCCTCCATATAACATGAATTTTACAATAGCGAAAAAGAAA
GAACAATCAAGGGTCCCCAAACTCACCCTGAAGTTCTCAGCTCTAGAGATATCGTCGAGGCCGCGCTAGC
GTTTAAACTGTCGACCTTAATTAAGAGATCTGCTCGAGGCGCGTCAGCTGACTAGAGGATCCCCGGGTAC
CGAGCTCGAATTCGGGGCCGCGGAGGCTGGATCGGTCCCGGTGTCTTCTATGGAGGTCAAAACAGCGTGG
ATGGCGTCTCCAGGCGATCTGACGGTTCACTAAACGAGCTCTGCTTATATAGGCCTCCCACCGTACACGC
CTACCTCGACCCGGGTACCGAGCTCGACTTTCACTTTTCTCTATCACTGATAGGGAGTGGTAAACTCGAC
TTTCACTTTTCTCTATCACTGATAGGGAGTGGTAAACTCGACTTTCACTTTTCTCTATCACTGATAGGGA
GTGGTAAACTCGACTTTCACTTTTCTCTATCACTGATAGGGAGTGGTAAACTCGACTTTCACTTTTCTCT
ATCACTGATAGGGAGTGGTAAACTCGACCTATATAAGCAGAGCTCGTTTAGTGAACCGTCAGATCGCCTG
GAGACGCCATCCACGCTGTTTTGACCTCCATAGAAGACACCGGGACCGATCCAGCCTCCGCGGCCCCGAA
TTCCTGCAGCGGCCGCTCTAGAACTAGTGGATCCCCGCGGATGGTGAGCAAGGGCGAGGAGCTGTTCACC
GGGGTGGTGCCCATCCTGGTCGAGCTGGACGGCGACGTAAACGGCCACAAGTTCAGCGTGTCCGGCGAGG
GCGAGGGCGATGCCACCTACGGCAAGCTGACCCTGAAGTTCATCTGCACCACCGGCAAGCTGCCCGTGCC
CTGGCCCACCCTCGTGACCACCCTGACCTACGGCGTGCAGTGCTTCAGCCGCTACCCCGACCACATGAAG
CAGCACGACTTCTTCAAGTCCGCCATGCCCGAAGGCTACGTCCAGGAGCGCACCATCTTCTTCAAGGACG
ACGGCAACTACAAGACCCGCGCCGAGGTGAAGTTCGAGGGCGACACCCTGGTGAACCGCATCGAGCTGAA
GGGCATCGACTTCAAGGAGGACGGCAACATCCTGGGGCACAAGCTGGAGTACAACTACAACAGCCACAAC
GTCTATATCATGGCCGACAAGCAGAAGAACGGCATCAAGGTGAACTTCAAGATCCGCCACAACATCGAGG
ACGGCAGCGTGCAGCTCGCCGACCACTACCAGCAGAACACCCCCATCGGCGACGGCCCCGTGCTGCTGCC
CGACAACCACTACCTGAGCACCCAGTCCGCCCTGAGCAAAGACCCCAACGAGAAGCGCGATCACATGGTC
CTGCTGGAGTTCGTGACCGCCGCCGGGATCACTCTCGGCATGGACGAGCTGTACAAGTAATTACGCCCAT
GAATTCGATATCAAGCTTGTCGACCTAGTTCTAGAGGATCCAGACATGATAAGATACATTGATGAGTTTG
GACAAACCACAACTAGAATGCAGTGAAAAAAATGCTTTATTTGTGAAATTTGTGATGCTATTGCTTTATT
TGTAACCATTATAAGCTGCAATAAACAAGTTAACAACAACAATTGCATTCATTTTATGTTTCAGGTTCAG
GGGGAGGTGTGGGAGGTTTTTTAAAGCAAGTAAAACCTCTACAAATGTGGTATGGCTGATTATGATCCTG
CAAGCCTCGTCGTCCTGGCCGGACCACGCTATCTGTGCAAGGTCCCCGGCCCCGGACGCGCGCTCCATGA
GCAGAGCGCCCGCCGCCGAGGCGAAGACTCGGGCGGCGCCCTGCCCGTCCCACCAGGTCAACAGGCGGTA
ACCGGCCTCTTCATCGGGAATGCGCGCGACCTTCAGCATCGCCGGCATGTCCCCCTGGCGGACGGGAAGT
ATCCAGCTCGACCAAGCTGGCCGCGTCGAGTGAAGACGAAAGGGCCTCGTGATACGCCTATTTTTATAGG
TTAATGTCATGATAATAATGGTTTCTTAGACGTCAGGTGGCACTTTTCGGGGAAATGTGCGCGGAACCCC
TATTTGTTTATTTTTCTAAATACATTCAAATATGTATCCGCTCATGAGACAATAACCCTGATAAATGCTT
CAATAATATTGAAAAAGGAAGAGTATGAGTATTCAACATTTCCGTGTCGCCCTTATTCCCTTTTTTGCGG
CATTTTGCCTTCCTGTTTTTGCTCACCCAGAAACGCTGGTGAAAGTAAAAGATGCTGAAGATCAGTTGGG
TGCACGAGTGGGTTACATCGAACTGGATCTCAACAGCGGTAAGATCCTTGAGAGTTTTCGCCCCGAAGAA
CGTTTTCCAATGATGAGCACTTTTAAAGTTCTGCTATGTGGCGCGGTATTATCCCGTGTTGACGCCGGGC
AAGAGCAACTCGGTCGCCGCATACACTATTCTCAGAATGACTTGGTTGAGTACTCACCAGTCACAGAAAA
GCATCTTACGGATGGCATGACAGTAAGAGAATTATGCAGTGCTGCCATAACCATGAGTGATAACACTGCG
GCCAACTTACTTCTGACAACGATCGGAGGACCGAAGGAGCTAACCGCTTTTTTGCACAACATGGGGGATC
ATGTAACTCGCCTTGATCGTTGGGAACCGGAGCTGAATGAAGCCATACCAAACGACGAGCGTGACACCAC
GATGCCTGTAGCAATGGCAACAACGTTGCGCAAACTATTAACTGGCGAACTACTTACTCTAGCTTCCCGG
CAACAATTAATAGACTGGATGGAGGCGGATAAAGTTGCAGGACCACTTCTGCGCTCGGCCCTTCCGGCTG
GCTGGTTTATTGCTGATAAATCTGGAGCCGGTGAGCGTGGGTCTCGCGGTATCATTGCAGCACTGGGGCC
AGATGGTAAGCCCTCCCGTATCGTAGTTATCTACACGACGGGGAGTCAGGCAACTATGGATGAACGAAAT
AGACAGATCGCTGAGATAGGTGCCTCACTGATTAAGCATTGGTAACTGTCAGACCAAGTTTACTCATATA
TACTTTAGATTGATTTAAAACTTCATTTTTAATTTAAAAGGATCTAGGTGAAGATCCTTTTTGATAATCT
CATGACCAAAATCCCTTAACGTGAGTTTTCGTTCCACTGAGCGTCAGACCCCGTAGAAAAGATCAAAGGA
TCTTCTTGAGATCCTTTTTTTCTGCGCGTAATCTGCTGCTTGCAAACAAAAAAACCACCGCTACCAGCGG
TGGTTTGTTTGCCGGATCAAGAGCTACCAACTCTTTTTCCGAAGGTAACTGGCTTCAGCAGAGCGCAGAT
ACCAAATACTGTTCTTCTAGTGTAGCCGTAGTTAGGCCACCACTTCAAGAACTCTGTAGCACCGCCTACA
TACCTCGCTCTGCTAATCCTGTTACCAGTGGCTGCTGCCAGTGGCGATAAGTCGTGTCTTACCGGGTTGG
ACTCAAGACGATAGTTACCGGATAAGGCGCAGCGGTCGGGCTGAACGGGGGGTTCGTGCACACAGCCCAG
CTTGGAGCGAACGACCTACACCGAACTGAGATACCTACAGCGTGAGCTATGAGAAAGCGCCACGCTTCCC
GAAGGGAGAAAGGCGGACAGGTATCCGGTAAGCGGCAGGGTCGGAACAGGAGAGCGCACGAGGGAGCTTC
CAGGGGGAAACGCCTGGTATCTTTATAGTCCTGTCGGGTTTCGCCACCTCTGACTTGAGCGTCGATTTTT
GTGATGCTCGTCAGGGGGGCGGAGCCTATGGAAAAACGCCAGCAACGCGGCCTTTTTACGGTTCCTGGCC
TTTTGCTGGCCTTTTGCTCACATGTTCTTTCCTGCGTTATCCCCTGATTCTGTGGATAACCGTATTACCG
CCTTTGAGTGAGCTGATACCGCTCGCCGCAGCCGAACGACCGAGCGCAGCGAGTCAGTGAGCGAGGAAGC
GGAAG
Features (pLannotate 1.2.2; 17 found; start..end, strand, type, name):
      2..55      +  CDS            lacI (fragment): lac repressor; lacI; The lac repressor binds to the lac operator to inhibit transcription in E. coli. This inhibition can be relieved by adding lactose or isopropyl-β-D-thiogalactopyranoside (IPTG).
    388..443     -  polyA_signal   β-globin poly(A) signal: rabbit β-globin polyadenylation signal (Gil and Proudfoot, 1987)
    518..640     -  CDS            HBB: HBB_COLGU - Experimental evidence at transcript level: Swiss-Prot protein existence level 2. Involved in oxygen transport from the lung to the various peripheral tissues. From Colobus guereza (Mantled guereza) (Eastern black-and-white colobus monkey).
    644..1216    -  intron         β-globin intron: intron from rabbit β-globin gene
   1312..1343    -  misc_feature   MCS (fragment): pUC18/19 multiple cloning site
   1437..1475    -  promoter       minimal CMV promoter: human cytomegalovirus (CMV) immediate early promoter
   1493..1708    -  protein_bind   tetracycline response element (fragment): contains seven copies of the tetracycline operator tetO tetracycline repressor TetR
   1708..1753    +  promoter       TRE3GV promoter (fragment): 3rd-generation Tet-responsive promoter that can be activated by binding of Tet-On® 3G, optimized for retroviral and lentiviral vectors
   1829..1856    +  misc_feature   MCS (fragment): pBluescript multiple cloning site
   1861..2580    +  CDS            EGFP: the original enhanced GFP (Yang et al., 1996) mammalian codon-optimized
   2591..2613    +  misc_feature   MCS (fragment): pBluescript multiple cloning site
   2627..2761    -  polyA_signal   SV40 poly(A) signal: SV40 polyadenylation signal
   2784..2867    -  CDS            large T antigen (fragment): large T antigen from SV40 (simian virus 40)
   2861..3091    -  CDS            str (fragment): STR_KLEPN - Protein inferred from homology: Swiss-Prot protein existence level 3. The aminoglycoside phosphotransferases achieve inactivation of their antibiotic substrates by phosphorylation. From Klebsiella pneumoniae.
   3210..3314    +  promoter       AmpR promoter: bla
   3315..4175    +  CDS            AmpR: β-lactamase; bla; confers resistance to ampicillin, carbenicillin, and related antibiotics
   4346..4934    +  rep_origin     ori: high-copy-number ColE1/pMB1/pBR322/pUC origin of replication
