[The description below was written by a language model from this plasmid's Addgene catalogue record and pLannotate feature annotations shown in this document.]
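Description:
Salsa-BC243-P3E3 is a mammalian expression reporter plasmid built on the pCER206 backbone, one member of a set of barcoded reporters for the PRESTO-Salsa multiplexed GPCR bioactivity screening platform. It is about 5.1 kb, is maintained in E. coli through a high-copy ColE1/pUC-type origin, and is selected with ampicillin via the β-lactamase gene and its native promoter. No mammalian selection marker is annotated. Short fragments matching lacI, SV40 large T antigen and an aminoglycoside phosphotransferase appear to be backbone remnants rather than functional genes.

The payload is a synthetic insert of about 730 bp described as EGFP/BC243, placed between retained BsrGI and HindIII sites and driven by a Tet response element promoter. The feature table shows a central block of tetO repeats flanked on one side by a TRE3G-type promoter fragment reading into the mammalian codon-optimized EGFP coding sequence. On the other side, a minimal CMV promoter faces the opposite way toward a cloning-site remnant, a rabbit β-globin intron with exon sequence, and a β-globin polyadenylation signal. This layout suggests a bidirectional Tet-responsive design, although no coding sequence is annotated in the second arm. The barcode (BC243) is not annotated as a feature; given the cloning sites, it probably lies just downstream of EGFP, near the SV40 polyadenylation signal, where it would be included in the transcript.

In use, a tetracycline-controlled transactivator would turn on the TRE, producing EGFP and a barcoded transcript that identifies this particular reporter. Many such reporters can then be pooled and read out by sequencing. The record does not state which receptor is paired with this barcode.
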