Addgene plasmid #203084: Salsa-BC243-P3E3
Purpose: Expression of barcoded reporter plasmid for PRESTO-Salsa; EGFP/BC243
Depositing lab: Noah Palm. Depositing organization: Yale University. Publication: Highly multiplexed bioactivity screening reveals human and microbiota metabolome-GPCRome interactions. Chen H, Rosen CE, Gonzalez-Hernandez JA, Song D, Potempa J, Ring AM, Palm NW. Cell. 2023 Jul 6;186(14):3095-3110.e19. doi: 10.1016/j.cell.2023.05.024. Epub 2023 Jun 14. PubMed 37321219.
Backbone
  Vector backbone: pCER206
  Vector type: Mammalian Expression
Growth in bacteria
  Bacterial resistance: Ampicillin, 100 μg/mL
  Growth temperature: 37°C
  Growth strain: DH5alpha
  Copy number: High Copy
Gene/Insert
  Gene/Insert name: EGFP/BC243
  Species: Synthetic
  Insert size (bp): 730
  Promoter: Tet Response Element (TRE)
  Cloning method: Restriction Enzyme; 5′ cloning site BsrGI (not destroyed); 3′ cloning site HindIII (not destroyed)
  Sequencing primers: 5′ Custom primer (GAAGCGCGATCACATGG)
Terms and licenses: Academic/Nonprofit Terms; Industry Terms: Not Available to Industry
How to cite: Salsa-BC243-P3E3 was a gift from Noah Palm (Addgene plasmid # 203084 ; http://n2t.net/addgene:203084 ; RRID:Addgene_203084)
