>Addgene plasmid #203084 | Salsa-BC243-P3E3 | depositor partial sequence | sequence record 393957 | BC243
TTACGCCCAT
